Addgene plasmid #92433: pSpCas9(BB)-2A-Puro-Exon4-PAFAH1B1
Purpose: expresses Cas9 and gRNA targeting PAFAH1B1
Depositing lab: Ralf Brandes & Matthias Leisegang. Publication: PAFAH1B1 and the lncRNA NONHSAT073641 maintain an angiogenic phenotype in human endothelial cells. Josipovic I, Fork C, Preussner J, Prior KK, Iloska D, Vasconez AE, Labocha S, Angioni C, Thomas D, Ferreiros N, Looso M, Pullamsetti SS, Geisslinger G, Steinhilber D, Brandes RP, Leisegang MS. Acta Physiol (Oxf). 2016 Apr 28. doi: 10.1111/apha.12700. PubMed 27124368.
Backbone
  Vector backbone: pSpCas9(BB)-2A-Puro (PX459) v2.0
  Vector type: Mammalian Expression, CRISPR
Growth in bacteria
  Bacterial resistance: Ampicillin, 100 μg/mL
  Growth temperature: 37°C
  Growth strain: DH5alpha
  Copy number: Unknown
Gene/Insert
  Gene/Insert name: PAFAH1B1
  gRNA/shRNA sequence: CAC CGGCATATTTTTCTGGCGGACG
  Species: H. sapiens (human)
  Entrez Gene: PAFAH1B1 (a.k.a. LIS1, LIS2, MDCR, MDS, NudF, PAFAH)
  Cloning method: Restriction Enzyme; 5′ cloning site unknown (unknown if destroyed); 3′ cloning site unknown (unknown if destroyed)
Terms and licenses: Academic/Nonprofit Terms; Industry Terms: Not Available to Industry
How to cite: pSpCas9(BB)-2A-Puro-Exon4-PAFAH1B1 was a gift from Ralf Brandes & Matthias Leisegang (Addgene plasmid # 92433 ; http://n2t.net/addgene:92433 ; RRID:Addgene_92433)
