[The description below was written by a language model from this plasmid's Addgene catalogue record and pLannotate feature annotations shown in this document.]
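Description:
pSpCas9(BB)-2A-Puro-Exon4-PAFAH1B1 is an all-in-one mammalian CRISPR plasmid of 9,178 bp built on the pSpCas9(BB)-2A-Puro (PX459) v2.0 backbone. It delivers both Streptococcus pyogenes Cas9 and a single guide RNA directed against human PAFAH1B1 (also known as LIS1); the plasmid name indicates that the guide targets exon 4. It is propagated in E. coli through a high-copy ColE1/pUC-type origin with ampicillin selection from the AmpR (β-lactamase) cassette. The backbone also carries an M13/f1-type phage origin, a single annotated AAV2 ITR and a few short pBR322-derived fragments (bom, rop), which appear to be backbone remnants rather than functional parts of the design.

The guide cassette consists of the human U6 RNA polymerase III promoter followed by a short unannotated gap, where the targeting spacer sits, and then the S. pyogenes gRNA scaffold. A second partial scaffold match is annotated immediately downstream. Cas9 is driven by a hybrid promoter made of the CMV enhancer, the chicken β-actin promoter and a hybrid intron. Its coding sequence is annotated as two contiguous halves, which is an annotation artefact and not an actual split. It ends in a nucleoplasmin nuclear localisation signal. Puromycin N-acetyltransferase follows, and the backbone name indicates that it is linked to Cas9 through a 2A peptide, although the 2A is not annotated in the feature table. The transcript terminates at a bGH polyadenylation signal. This arrangement lets transfected cells be enriched by puromycin while Cas9 and the guide are co-expressed. The recorded purpose is Cas9- and gRNA-mediated targeting of PAFAH1B1, and the associated work concerns human endothelial cells. The restriction sites used to insert the guide are not recorded.
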