Features (pLannotate 1.2.2; 19 found; start..end, strand, type, name):
      1..241     +  promoter       U6 promoter: RNA polymerase III promoter for human U6 snRNA
    271..346     +  misc_RNA       gRNA scaffold: guide RNA scaffold for the Streptococcus pyogenes CRISPR/Cas9 system
    353..396     +  misc_RNA       gRNA scaffold (fragment): guide RNA scaffold for the Streptococcus pyogenes CRISPR/Cas9 system
    443..728     +  enhancer       CMV enhancer: human cytomegalovirus immediate early enhancer; contains an 18-bp deletion relative to the standard CMV enhancer
    730..1007    +  promoter       chicken β-actin promoter: No description available
   1008..1236    +  intron         hybrid intron: hybrid between chicken β-actin (CBA) and minute virus of mice (MMV) introns (Gray et al., 2011)
   1374..2975    +  CDS            Cas9(N): N-terminal portion of Streptococcus pyogenes Cas9 (Zetsche et al., 2015)
   2976..5474    +  CDS            Cas9(C): C-terminal portion of Streptococcus pyogenes Cas9 (Zetsche et al., 2015)
   5475..5522    +  CDS            nucleoplasmin NLS: bipartite nuclear localization signal from nucleoplasmin
   5592..6191    +  CDS            PuroR (fragment): puromycin N-acetyltransferase; pac from Streptomyces; confers resistance to puromycin
   6225..6336    +  polyA_signal   bGH poly(A) signal: bovine growth hormone polyadenylation signal
   6441..6581    +  repeat_region  AAV2 ITR: inverted terminal repeat of adeno-associated virus serotype 2 inverted
   6586..6637    -  misc_feature   bom (fragment): basis of mobility region from pBR322
   6656..7036    +  rep_origin     M13 ori (sequence partly withheld): M13 bacteriophage origin of replication; arrow indicates direction of (+) strand synthesis
   7112..7161    -  misc_feature   bom (fragment): basis of mobility region from pBR322
   7263..7298    -  CDS            rop (fragment): Rop protein, which maintains plasmids at low copy number; rop
   7393..7497    +  promoter       AmpR promoter: bla
   7498..8358    +  CDS            AmpR: β-lactamase; bla; confers resistance to ampicillin, carbenicillin, and related antibiotics
   8529..9117    +  rep_origin     ori: high-copy-number ColE1/pMB1/pBR322/pUC origin of replication
>Addgene plasmid #92433 | pSpCas9(BB)-2A-Puro-Exon4-PAFAH1B1 | depositor full sequence | sequence record 178521 | pSpCas9(BB)-2A-Puro-Exon4-PAFAH1B1 sequence 9178 bps
GAGGGCCTATTTCCCATGATTCCTTCATATTTGCATATACGATACAAGGCTGTTAGAGAGATAATTGGAA
TTAATTTGACTGTAAACACAAAGATATTAGTACAAAATACGTGACGTAGAAAGTAATAATTTCTTGGGTA
GTTTGCAGTTTTAAAATTATGTTTTAAAATGGACTATCATATGCTTACCGTAACTTGAAAGTATTTCGAT
TTCTTGGCTTTATATATCTTGTGGAAAGGACGAAACACCGGCATATTTTTCTGGCGGACGGTTTTAGAGC
TAGAAATAGCAAGTTAAAATAAGGCTAGTCCGTTATCAACTTGAAAAAGTGGCACCGAGTCGGTGCTTTT
TTGTTTTAGAGCTAGAAATAGCAAGTTAAAATAAGGCTAGTCCGTTTTTAGCGCGTGCGCCAATTCTGCA
GACAAATGGCTCTAGAGGTACCCGTTACATAACTTACGGTAAATGGCCCGCCTGGCTGACCGCCCAACGA
CCCCCGCCCATTGACGTCAATAGTAACGCCAATAGGGACTTTCCATTGACGTCAATGGGTGGAGTATTTA
CGGTAAACTGCCCACTTGGCAGTACATCAAGTGTATCATATGCCAAGTACGCCCCCTATTGACGTCAATG
ACGGTAAATGGCCCGCCTGGCATTGTGCCCAGTACATGACCTTATGGGACTTTCCTACTTGGCAGTACAT
CTACGTATTAGTCATCGCTATTACCATGGTCGAGGTGAGCCCCACGTTCTGCTTCACTCTCCCCATCTCC
CCCCCCTCCCCACCCCCAATTTTGTATTTATTTATTTTTTAATTATTTTGTGCAGCGATGGGGGCGGGGG
GGGGGGGGGGGCGCGCGCCAGGCGGGGCGGGGCGGGGCGAGGGGCGGGGCGGGGCGAGGCGGAGAGGTGC
GGCGGCAGCCAATCAGAGCGGCGCGCTCCGAAAGTTTCCTTTTATGGCGAGGCGGCGGCGGCGGCGGCCC
TATAAAAAGCGAAGCGCGCGGCGGGCGGGAGTCGCTGCGACGCTGCCTTCGCCCCGTGCCCCGCTCCGCC
GCCGCCTCGCGCCGCCCGCCCCGGCTCTGACTGACCGCGTTACTCCCACAGGTGAGCGGGCGGGACGGCC
CTTCTCCTCCGGGCTGTAATTAGCTGAGCAAGAGGTAAGGGTTTAAGGGATGGTTGGTTGGTGGGGTATT
AATGTTTAATTACCTGGAGCACCTGCCTGAAATCACTTTTTTTCAGGTTGGACCGGTGCCACCATGGACT
ATAAGGACCACGACGGAGACTACAAGGATCATGATATTGATTACAAAGACGATGACGATAAGATGGCCCC
AAAGAAGAAGCGGAAGGTCGGTATCCACGGAGTCCCAGCAGCCGACAAGAAGTACAGCATCGGCCTGGAC
ATCGGCACCAACTCTGTGGGCTGGGCCGTGATCACCGACGAGTACAAGGTGCCCAGCAAGAAATTCAAGG
TGCTGGGCAACACCGACCGGCACAGCATCAAGAAGAACCTGATCGGAGCCCTGCTGTTCGACAGCGGCGA
AACAGCCGAGGCCACCCGGCTGAAGAGAACCGCCAGAAGAAGATACACCAGACGGAAGAACCGGATCTGC
TATCTGCAAGAGATCTTCAGCAACGAGATGGCCAAGGTGGACGACAGCTTCTTCCACAGACTGGAAGAGT
CCTTCCTGGTGGAAGAGGATAAGAAGCACGAGCGGCACCCCATCTTCGGCAACATCGTGGACGAGGTGGC
CTACCACGAGAAGTACCCCACCATCTACCACCTGAGAAAGAAACTGGTGGACAGCACCGACAAGGCCGAC
CTGCGGCTGATCTATCTGGCCCTGGCCCACATGATCAAGTTCCGGGGCCACTTCCTGATCGAGGGCGACC
TGAACCCCGACAACAGCGACGTGGACAAGCTGTTCATCCAGCTGGTGCAGACCTACAACCAGCTGTTCGA
GGAAAACCCCATCAACGCCAGCGGCGTGGACGCCAAGGCCATCCTGTCTGCCAGACTGAGCAAGAGCAGA
CGGCTGGAAAATCTGATCGCCCAGCTGCCCGGCGAGAAGAAGAATGGCCTGTTCGGAAACCTGATTGCCC
TGAGCCTGGGCCTGACCCCCAACTTCAAGAGCAACTTCGACCTGGCCGAGGATGCCAAACTGCAGCTGAG
CAAGGACACCTACGACGACGACCTGGACAACCTGCTGGCCCAGATCGGCGACCAGTACGCCGACCTGTTT
CTGGCCGCCAAGAACCTGTCCGACGCCATCCTGCTGAGCGACATCCTGAGAGTGAACACCGAGATCACCA
AGGCCCCCCTGAGCGCCTCTATGATCAAGAGATACGACGAGCACCACCAGGACCTGACCCTGCTGAAAGC
TCTCGTGCGGCAGCAGCTGCCTGAGAAGTACAAAGAGATTTTCTTCGACCAGAGCAAGAACGGCTACGCC
GGCTACATTGACGGCGGAGCCAGCCAGGAAGAGTTCTACAAGTTCATCAAGCCCATCCTGGAAAAGATGG
ACGGCACCGAGGAACTGCTCGTGAAGCTGAACAGAGAGGACCTGCTGCGGAAGCAGCGGACCTTCGACAA
CGGCAGCATCCCCCACCAGATCCACCTGGGAGAGCTGCACGCCATTCTGCGGCGGCAGGAAGATTTTTAC
CCATTCCTGAAGGACAACCGGGAAAAGATCGAGAAGATCCTGACCTTCCGCATCCCCTACTACGTGGGCC
CTCTGGCCAGGGGAAACAGCAGATTCGCCTGGATGACCAGAAAGAGCGAGGAAACCATCACCCCCTGGAA
CTTCGAGGAAGTGGTGGACAAGGGCGCTTCCGCCCAGAGCTTCATCGAGCGGATGACCAACTTCGATAAG
AACCTGCCCAACGAGAAGGTGCTGCCCAAGCACAGCCTGCTGTACGAGTACTTCACCGTGTATAACGAGC
TGACCAAAGTGAAATACGTGACCGAGGGAATGAGAAAGCCCGCCTTCCTGAGCGGCGAGCAGAAAAAGGC
CATCGTGGACCTGCTGTTCAAGACCAACCGGAAAGTGACCGTGAAGCAGCTGAAAGAGGACTACTTCAAG
AAAATCGAGTGCTTCGACTCCGTGGAAATCTCCGGCGTGGAAGATCGGTTCAACGCCTCCCTGGGCACAT
ACCACGATCTGCTGAAAATTATCAAGGACAAGGACTTCCTGGACAATGAGGAAAACGAGGACATTCTGGA
AGATATCGTGCTGACCCTGACACTGTTTGAGGACAGAGAGATGATCGAGGAACGGCTGAAAACCTATGCC
CACCTGTTCGACGACAAAGTGATGAAGCAGCTGAAGCGGCGGAGATACACCGGCTGGGGCAGGCTGAGCC
GGAAGCTGATCAACGGCATCCGGGACAAGCAGTCCGGCAAGACAATCCTGGATTTCCTGAAGTCCGACGG
CTTCGCCAACAGAAACTTCATGCAGCTGATCCACGACGACAGCCTGACCTTTAAAGAGGACATCCAGAAA
GCCCAGGTGTCCGGCCAGGGCGATAGCCTGCACGAGCACATTGCCAATCTGGCCGGCAGCCCCGCCATTA
AGAAGGGCATCCTGCAGACAGTGAAGGTGGTGGACGAGCTCGTGAAAGTGATGGGCCGGCACAAGCCCGA
GAACATCGTGATCGAAATGGCCAGAGAGAACCAGACCACCCAGAAGGGACAGAAGAACAGCCGCGAGAGA
ATGAAGCGGATCGAAGAGGGCATCAAAGAGCTGGGCAGCCAGATCCTGAAAGAACACCCCGTGGAAAACA
CCCAGCTGCAGAACGAGAAGCTGTACCTGTACTACCTGCAGAATGGGCGGGATATGTACGTGGACCAGGA
ACTGGACATCAACCGGCTGTCCGACTACGATGTGGACCATATCGTGCCTCAGAGCTTTCTGAAGGACGAC
TCCATCGACAACAAGGTGCTGACCAGAAGCGACAAGAACCGGGGCAAGAGCGACAACGTGCCCTCCGAAG
AGGTCGTGAAGAAGATGAAGAACTACTGGCGGCAGCTGCTGAACGCCAAGCTGATTACCCAGAGAAAGTT
CGACAATCTGACCAAGGCCGAGAGAGGCGGCCTGAGCGAACTGGATAAGGCCGGCTTCATCAAGAGACAG
CTGGTGGAAACCCGGCAGATCACAAAGCACGTGGCACAGATCCTGGACTCCCGGATGAACACTAAGTACG
ACGAGAATGACAAGCTGATCCGGGAAGTGAAAGTGATCACCCTGAAGTCCAAGCTGGTGTCCGATTTCCG
GAAGGATTTCCAGTTTTACAAAGTGCGCGAGATCAACAACTACCACCACGCCCACGACGCCTACCTGAAC
GCCGTCGTGGGAACCGCCCTGATCAAAAAGTACCCTAAGCTGGAAAGCGAGTTCGTGTACGGCGACTACA
AGGTGTACGACGTGCGGAAGATGATCGCCAAGAGCGAGCAGGAAATCGGCAAGGCTACCGCCAAGTACTT
CTTCTACAGCAACATCATGAACTTTTTCAAGACCGAGATTACCCTGGCCAACGGCGAGATCCGGAAGCGG
CCTCTGATCGAGACAAACGGCGAAACCGGGGAGATCGTGTGGGATAAGGGCCGGGATTTTGCCACCGTGC
GGAAAGTGCTGAGCATGCCCCAAGTGAATATCGTGAAAAAGACCGAGGTGCAGACAGGCGGCTTCAGCAA
AGAGTCTATCCTGCCCAAGAGGAACAGCGATAAGCTGATCGCCAGAAAGAAGGACTGGGACCCTAAGAAG
TACGGCGGCTTCGACAGCCCCACCGTGGCCTATTCTGTGCTGGTGGTGGCCAAAGTGGAAAAGGGCAAGT
CCAAGAAACTGAAGAGTGTGAAAGAGCTGCTGGGGATCACCATCATGGAAAGAAGCAGCTTCGAGAAGAA
TCCCATCGACTTTCTGGAAGCCAAGGGCTACAAAGAAGTGAAAAAGGACCTGATCATCAAGCTGCCTAAG
TACTCCCTGTTCGAGCTGGAAAACGGCCGGAAGAGAATGCTGGCCTCTGCCGGCGAACTGCAGAAGGGAA
ACGAACTGGCCCTGCCCTCCAAATATGTGAACTTCCTGTACCTGGCCAGCCACTATGAGAAGCTGAAGGG
CTCCCCCGAGGATAATGAGCAGAAACAGCTGTTTGTGGAACAGCACAAGCACTACCTGGACGAGATCATC
GAGCAGATCAGCGAGTTCTCCAAGAGAGTGATCCTGGCCGACGCTAATCTGGACAAAGTGCTGTCCGCCT
ACAACAAGCACCGGGATAAGCCCATCAGAGAGCAGGCCGAGAATATCATCCACCTGTTTACCCTGACCAA
TCTGGGAGCCCCTGCCGCCTTCAAGTACTTTGACACCACCATCGACCGGAAGAGGTACACCAGCACCAAA
GAGGTGCTGGACGCCACCCTGATCCACCAGAGCATCACCGGCCTGTACGAGACACGGATCGACCTGTCTC
AGCTGGGAGGCGACAAAAGGCCGGCGGCCACGAAAAAGGCCGGCCAGGCAAAAAAGAAAAAGGAATTCGG
CAGTGGAGAGGGCAGAGGAAGTCTGCTAACATGCGGTGACGTCGAGGAGAATCCTGGCCCAATGACCGAG
TACAAGCCCACGGTGCGCCTCGCCACCCGCGACGACGTCCCCAGGGCCGTACGCACCCTCGCCGCCGCGT
TCGCCGACTACCCCGCCACGCGCCACACCGTCGATCCGGACCGCCACATCGAGCGGGTCACCGAGCTGCA
AGAACTCTTCCTCACGCGCGTCGGGCTCGACATCGGCAAGGTGTGGGTCGCGGACGACGGCGCCGCGGTG
GCGGTCTGGACCACGCCGGAGAGCGTCGAAGCGGGGGCGGTGTTCGCCGAGATCGGCCCGCGCATGGCCG
AGTTGAGCGGTTCCCGGCTGGCCGCGCAGCAACAGATGGAAGGCCTCCTGGCGCCGCACCGGCCCAAGGA
GCCCGCGTGGTTCCTGGCCACCGTCGGAGTCTCGCCCGACCACCAGGGCAAGGGTCTGGGCAGCGCCGTC
GTGCTCCCCGGAGTGGAGGCGGCCGAGCGCGCCGGGGTGCCCGCCTTCCTGGAGACCTCCGCGCCCCGCA
ACCTCCCCTTCTACGAGCGGCTCGGCTTCACCGTCACCGCCGACGTCGAGGTGCCCGAAGGACCGCGCAC
CTGGTGCATGACCCGCAAGCCCGGTGCCTGAGAATTCTAACTAGAGCTCGCTGATCAGCCTCGACTGTGC
CTTCTAGTTGCCAGCCATCTGTTGTTTGCCCCTCCCCCGTGCCTTCCTTGACCCTGGAAGGTGCCACTCC
CACTGTCCTTTCCTAATAAAATGAGGAAATTGCATCGCATTGTCTGAGTAGGTGTCATTCTATTCTGGGG
GGTGGGGTGGGGCAGGACAGCAAGGGGGAGGATTGGGAAGAGAATAGCAGGCATGCTGGGGAGCGGCCGC
AGGAACCCCTAGTGATGGAGTTGGCCACTCCCTCTCTGCGCGCTCGCTCGCTCACTGAGGCCGGGCGACC
AAAGGTCGCCCGACGCCCGGGCTTTGCCCGGGCGGCCTCAGTGAGCGAGCGAGCGCGCAGCTGCCTGCAG
GGGCGCCTGATGCGGTATTTTCTCCTTACGCATCTGTGCGGTATTTCACACCGCATA
[142 nt withheld, positions 6638-6779]
C
[141 nt withheld, positions 6781-6921]
CCTTTGACGTTGGAGTCCACGTTCTTT
[37 nt withheld, positions 6949-6985]
ACCCTATCTCGGGCTATTCTTTTGATTTATAAGGGATTTTGCCGATTTCGGCCTATTGGTTAAAAAATGA
GCTGATTTAACAAAAATTTAACGCGAATTTTAACAAAATATTAACGTTTACAATTTTATGGTGCACTCTC
AGTACAATCTGCTCTGATGCCGCATAGTTAAGCCAGCCCCGACACCCGCCAACACCCGCTGACGCGCCCT
GACGGGCTTGTCTGCTCCCGGCATCCGCTTACAGACAAGCTGTGACCGTCTCCGGGAGCTGCATGTGTCA
GAGGTTTTCACCGTCATCACCGAAACGCGCGAGACGAAAGGGCCTCGTGATACGCCTATTTTTATAGGTT
AATGTCATGATAATAATGGTTTCTTAGACGTCAGGTGGCACTTTTCGGGGAAATGTGCGCGGAACCCCTA
TTTGTTTATTTTTCTAAATACATTCAAATATGTATCCGCTCATGAGACAATAACCCTGATAAATGCTTCA
ATAATATTGAAAAAGGAAGAGTATGAGTATTCAACATTTCCGTGTCGCCCTTATTCCCTTTTTTGCGGCA
TTTTGCCTTCCTGTTTTTGCTCACCCAGAAACGCTGGTGAAAGTAAAAGATGCTGAAGATCAGTTGGGTG
CACGAGTGGGTTACATCGAACTGGATCTCAACAGCGGTAAGATCCTTGAGAGTTTTCGCCCCGAAGAACG
TTTTCCAATGATGAGCACTTTTAAAGTTCTGCTATGTGGCGCGGTATTATCCCGTATTGACGCCGGGCAA
GAGCAACTCGGTCGCCGCATACACTATTCTCAGAATGACTTGGTTGAGTACTCACCAGTCACAGAAAAGC
ATCTTACGGATGGCATGACAGTAAGAGAATTATGCAGTGCTGCCATAACCATGAGTGATAACACTGCGGC
CAACTTACTTCTGACAACGATCGGAGGACCGAAGGAGCTAACCGCTTTTTTGCACAACATGGGGGATCAT
GTAACTCGCCTTGATCGTTGGGAACCGGAGCTGAATGAAGCCATACCAAACGACGAGCGTGACACCACGA
TGCCTGTAGCAATGGCAACAACGTTGCGCAAACTATTAACTGGCGAACTACTTACTCTAGCTTCCCGGCA
ACAATTAATAGACTGGATGGAGGCGGATAAAGTTGCAGGACCACTTCTGCGCTCGGCCCTTCCGGCTGGC
TGGTTTATTGCTGATAAATCTGGAGCCGGTGAGCGTGGAAGCCGCGGTATCATTGCAGCACTGGGGCCAG
ATGGTAAGCCCTCCCGTATCGTAGTTATCTACACGACGGGGAGTCAGGCAACTATGGATGAACGAAATAG
ACAGATCGCTGAGATAGGTGCCTCACTGATTAAGCATTGGTAACTGTCAGACCAAGTTTACTCATATATA
CTTTAGATTGATTTAAAACTTCATTTTTAATTTAAAAGGATCTAGGTGAAGATCCTTTTTGATAATCTCA
TGACCAAAATCCCTTAACGTGAGTTTTCGTTCCACTGAGCGTCAGACCCCGTAGAAAAGATCAAAGGATC
TTCTTGAGATCCTTTTTTTCTGCGCGTAATCTGCTGCTTGCAAACAAAAAAACCACCGCTACCAGCGGTG
GTTTGTTTGCCGGATCAAGAGCTACCAACTCTTTTTCCGAAGGTAACTGGCTTCAGCAGAGCGCAGATAC
CAAATACTGTCCTTCTAGTGTAGCCGTAGTTAGGCCACCACTTCAAGAACTCTGTAGCACCGCCTACATA
CCTCGCTCTGCTAATCCTGTTACCAGTGGCTGCTGCCAGTGGCGATAAGTCGTGTCTTACCGGGTTGGAC
TCAAGACGATAGTTACCGGATAAGGCGCAGCGGTCGGGCTGAACGGGGGGTTCGTGCACACAGCCCAGCT
TGGAGCGAACGACCTACACCGAACTGAGATACCTACAGCGTGAGCTATGAGAAAGCGCCACGCTTCCCGA
AGGGAGAAAGGCGGACAGGTATCCGGTAAGCGGCAGGGTCGGAACAGGAGAGCGCACGAGGGAGCTTCCA
GGGGGAAACGCCTGGTATCTTTATAGTCCTGTCGGGTTTCGCCACCTCTGACTTGAGCGTCGATTTTTGT
GATGCTCGTCAGGGGGGCGGAGCCTATGGAAAAACGCCAGCAACGCGGCCTTTTTACGGTTCCTGGCCTT
TTGCTGGCCTTTTGCTCACATGT
