>Addgene plasmid #92433 | pSpCas9(BB)-2A-Puro-Exon4-PAFAH1B1 | addgene partial sequence | sequence record 182382 | Addgene Partial NGS Result
GCAGCCAATCAGAGCGGCGCGCTCCGAAAGTTTCCTTTTATGGCGAGGCGGCGGCGGCGGCGGCCCTATA
AAAAGCGAAGCGCGCGGCGGGCGGGAGTCGCTGCGCGCTGCCTTCGCCCCGTGCCCCGCTCCGCCGCCGC
CTCGCGCCGCCCGCCCCGGCTCTGACTGACCGCGTTACTCCCACAGGTGAGCGGGCGGGACGGCCCTTCT
CCTCCGGGCTGTAATTAGCTGAGCAAGAGGTAAGGGTTTAAGGGATGGTTGGTTGGTGGGGTATTAATGT
TTAATTACCTGGAGCACCTGCCTGAAATCACTTTTTTTCAGGTTGGACCGGTGCCACCATGGACTATAAG
GACCACGACGGAGACTACAAGGATCATGATATTGATTACAAAGACGATGACGATAAGATGGCCCCAAAGA
AGAAGCGGAAGGTCGGTATCCACGGAGTCCCAGCAGCCGACAAGAAGTACAGCATCGGCCTGGACATCGG
CACCAACTCTGTGGGCTGGGCCGTGATCACCGACGAGTACAAGGTGCCCAGCAAGAAATTCAAGGTGCTG
GGCAACACCGACCGGCACAGCATCAAGAAGAACCTGATCGGAGCCCTGCTGTTCGACAGCGGCGAAACAG
CCGAGGCCACCCGGCTGAAGAGAACCGCCAGAAGAAGATACACCAGACGGAAGAACCGGATCTGCTATCT
GCAAGAGATCTTCAGCAACGAGATGGCCAAGGTGGACGACAGCTTCTTCCACAGACTGGAAGAGTCCTTC
CTGGTGGAAGAGGATAAGAAGCACGAGCGGCACCCCATCTTCGGCAACATCGTGGACGAGGTGGCCTACC
ACGAGAAGTACCCCACCATCTACCACCTGAGAAAGAAACTGGTGGACAGCACCGACAAGGCCGACCTGCG
GCTGATCTATCTGGCCCTGGCCCACATGATCAAGTTCCGGGGCCACTTCCTGATCGAGGGCGACCTGAAC
CCCGACAACAGCGACGTGGACAAGCTGTTCATCCAGCTGGTGCAGACCTACAACCAGCTGTTCGAGGAAA
ACCCCATCAACGCCAGCGGCGTGGACGCCAAGGCCATCCTGTCTGCCAGACTGAGCAAGAGCAGACGGCT
GGAAAATCTGATCGCCCAGCTGCCCGGCGAGAAGAAGAATGGCCTGTTCGGAAACCTGATTGCCCTGAGC
CTGGGCCTGACCCCCAACTTCAAGAGCAACTTCGACCTGGCCGAGGATGCCAAACTGCAGCTGAGCAAGG
ACACCTACGACGACGACCTGGACAACCTGCTGGCCCAGATCGGCGACCAGTACGCCGACCTGTTTCTGGC
CGCCAAGAACCTGTCCGACGCCATCCTGCTGAGCGACATCCTGAGAGTGAACACCGAGATCACCAAGGCC
CCCCTGAGCGCCTCTATGATCAAGAGATACGACGAGCACCACCAGGACCTGACCCTGCTGAAAGCTCTCG
TGCGGCAGCAGCTGCCTGAGAAGTACAAAGAGATTTTCTTCGACCAGAGCAAGAACGGCTACGCCGGCTA
CATTGACGGCGGAGCCAGCCAGGAAGAGTTCTACAAGTTCATCAAGCCCATCCTGGAAAAGATGGACGGC
ACCGAGGAACTGCTCGTGAAGCTGAACAGAGAGGACCTGCTGCGGAAGCAGCGGACCTTCGACAACGGCA
GCATCCCCCACCAGATCCACCTGGGAGAGCTGCACGCCATTCTGCGGCGGCAGGAAGATTTTTACCCATT
CCTGAAGGACAACCGGGAAAAGATCGAGAAGATCCTGACCTTCCGCATCCCCTACTACGTGGGCCCTCTG
GCCAGGGGAAACAGCAGATTCGCCTGGATGACCAGAAAGAGCGAGGAAACCATCACCCCCTGGAACTTCG
AGGAAGTGGTGGACAAGGGCGCTTCCGCCCAGAGCTTCATCGAGCGGATGACCAACTTCGATAAGAACCT
GCCCAACGAGAAGGTGCTGCCCAAGCACAGCCTGCTGTACGAGTACTTCACCGTGTATAACGAGCTGACC
AAAGTGAAATACGTGACCGAGGGAATGAGAAAGCCCGCCTTCCTGAGCGGCGAGCAGAAAAAGGCCATCG
TGGACCTGCTGTTCAAGACCAACCGGAAAGTGACCGTGAAGCAGCTGAAAGAGGACTACTTCAAGAAAAT
CGAGTGCTTCGACTCCGTGGAAATCTCCGGCGTGGAAGATCGGTTCAACGCCTCCCTGGGCACATACCAC
GATCTGCTGAAAATTATCAAGGACAAGGACTTCCTGGACAATGAGGAAAACGAGGACATTCTGGAAGATA
TCGTGCTGACCCTGACACTGTTTGAGGACAGAGAGATGATCGAGGAACGGCTGAAAACCTATGCCCACCT
GTTCGACGACAAAGTGATGAAGCAGCTGAAGCGGCGGAGATACACCGGCTGGGGCAGGCTGAGCCGGAAG
CTGATCAACGGCATCCGGGACAAGCAGTCCGGCAAGACAATCCTGGATTTCCTGAAGTCCGACGGCTTCG
CCAACAGAAACTTCATGCAGCTGATCCACGACGACAGCCTGACCTTTAAAGAGGACATCCAGAAAGCCCA
GGTGTCCGGCCAGGGCGATAGCCTGCACGAGCACATTGCCAATCTGGCCGGCAGCCCCGCCATTAAGAAG
GGCATCCTGCAGACAGTGAAGGTGGTGGACGAGCTCGTGAAAGTGATGGGCCGGCACAAGCCCGAGAACA
TCGTGATCGAAATGGCCAGAGAGAACCAGACCACCCAGAAGGGACAGAAGAACAGCCGCGAGAGAATGAA
GCGGATCGAAGAGGGCATCAAAGAGCTGGGCAGCCAGATCCTGAAAGAACACCCCGTGGAAAACACCCAG
CTGCAGAACGAGAAGCTGTACCTGTACTACCTGCAGAATGGGCGGGATATGTACGTGGACCAGGAACTGG
ACATCAACCGGCTGTCCGACTACGATGTGGACCATATCGTGCCTCAGAGCTTTCTGAAGGACGACTCCAT
CGACAACAAGGTGCTGACCAGAAGCGACAAGAACCGGGGCAAGAGCGACAACGTGCCCTCCGAAGAGGTC
GTGAAGAAGATGAAGAACTACTGGCGGCAGCTGCTGAACGCCAAGCTGATTACCCAGAGAAAGTTCGACA
ATCTGACCAAGGCCGAGAGAGGCGGCCTGAGCGAACTGGATAAGGCCGGCTTCATCAAGAGACAGCTGGT
GGAAACCCGGCAGATCACAAAGCACGTGGCACAGATCCTGGACTCCCGGATGAACACTAAGTACGACGAG
AATGACAAGCTGATCCGGGAAGTGAAAGTGATCACCCTGAAGTCCAAGCTGGTGTCCGATTTCCGGAAGG
ATTTCCAGTTTTACAAAGTGCGCGAGATCAACAACTACCACCACGCCCACGACGCCTACCTGAACGCCGT
CGTGGGAACCGCCCTGATCAAAAAGTACCCTAAGCTGGAAAGCGAGTTCGTGTACGGCGACTACAAGGTG
TACGACGTGCGGAAGATGATCGCCAAGAGCGAGCAGGAAATCGGCAAGGCTACCGCCAAGTACTTCTTCT
ACAGCAACATCATGAACTTTTTCAAGACCGAGATTACCCTGGCCAACGGCGAGATCCGGAAGCGGCCTCT
GATCGAGACAAACGGCGAAACCGGGGAGATCGTGTGGGATAAGGGCCGGGATTTTGCCACCGTGCGGAAA
GTGCTGAGCATGCCCCAAGTGAATATCGTGAAAAAGACCGAGGTGCAGACAGGCGGCTTCAGCAAAGAGT
CTATCCTGCCCAAGAGGAACAGCGATAAGCTGATCGCCAGAAAGAAGGACTGGGACCCTAAGAAGTACGG
CGGCTTCGACAGCCCCACCGTGGCCTATTCTGTGCTGGTGGTGGCCAAAGTGGAAAAGGGCAAGTCCAAG
AAACTGAAGAGTGTGAAAGAGCTGCTGGGGATCACCATCATGGAAAGAAGCAGCTTCGAGAAGAATCCCA
TCGACTTTCTGGAAGCCAAGGGCTACAAAGAAGTGAAAAAGGACCTGATCATCAAGCTGCCTAAGTACTC
CCTGTTCGAGCTGGAAAACGGCCGGAAGAGAATGCTGGCCTCTGCCGGCGAACTGCAGAAGGGAAACGAA
CTGGCCCTGCCCTCCAAATATGTGAACTTCCTGTACCTGGCCAGCCACTATGAGAAGCTGAAGGGCTCCC
CCGAGGATAATGAGCAGAAACAGCTGTTTGTGGAACAGCACAAGCACTACCTGGACGAGATCATCGAGCA
GATCAGCGAGTTCTCCAAGAGAGTGATCCTGGCCGACGCTAATCTGGACAAAGTGCTGTCCGCCTACAAC
AAGCACCGGGATAAGCCCATCAGAGAGCAGGCCGAGAATATCATCCACCTGTTTACCCTGACCAATCTGG
GAGCCCCTGCCGCCTTCAAGTACTTTGACACCACCATCGACCGGAAGAGGTACACCAGCACCAAAGAGGT
GCTGGACGCCACCCTGATCCACCAGAGCATCACCGGCCTGTACGAGACACGGATCGACCTGTCTCAGCTG
GGAGGCGACAAAAGGCCGGCGGCCACGAAAAAGGCCGGCCAGGCAAAAAAGAAAAAGGAATTCGGCAGTG
GAGAGGGCAGAGGAAGTCTGCTAACATGCGGTGACGTCGAGGAGAATCCTGGCCCAATGACCGAGTACAA
GCCCACGGTGCGCCTCGCCACCCGCGACGACGTCCCCAGGGCCGTACGCACCCTCGCCGCCGCGTTCGCC
GACTACCCCGCCACGCGCCACACCGTCGATCCGGACCGCCACATCGAGCGGGTCACCGAGCTGCAAGAAC
TCTTCCTCACGCGCGTCGGGCTCGACATCGGCAAGGTGTGGGTCGCGGACGACGGCGCCGCGGTGGCGGT
CTGGACCACGCCGGAGAGCGTCGAAGCGGGGGCGGTGTTCGCCGAGATCGGCCCGCGCATGGCCGAGTTG
AGCGGTTCCCGGCTGGCCGCGCAGCAACAGATGGAAGGCCTCCTGGCGCCGCACCGGCCCAAGGAGCCCG
CGTGGTTCCTGGCCACCGTCGGAGTCTCGCCCGACCACCAGGGCAAGGGTCTGGGCAGCGCCGTCGTGCT
CCCCGGAGTGGAGGCGGCCGAGCGCGCCGGGGTGCCCGCCTTCCTGGAGACCTCCGCGCCCCGCAACCTC
CCCTTCTACGAGCGGCTCGGCTTCACCGTCACCGCCGACGTCGAGGTGCCCGAAGGACCGCGCACCTGGT
GCATGACCCGCAAGCCCGGTGCCTGAGAATTCTAACTAGAGCTCGCTGATCAGCCTCGACTGTGCCTTCT
AGTTGCCAGCCATCTGTTGTTTGCCCCTCCCCCGTGCCTTCCTTGACCCTGGAAGGTGCCACTCCCACTG
TCCTTTCCTAATAAAATGAGGAAATTGCATCGCATTGTCTGAGTAGGTGTCATTCTATTCTGGGGGGTGG
GGTGGGGCAGGACAGCAAGGGGGAGGATTGGGAAGAGAATAGCAGGCATGCTGGGGAGCGGCCGCAGGAA
CCCCTAGTGATGGAGTTGGCCACTCCCTCTCTGCGCGCTCGCTCGCTCACTGAGGCCGGGCGACCAAAGG
TCGCCCGACGCCCGGGCTTTGCCCGGGCGGCCTCAGTGAGCGAGCGAGCGCGCAGCTGCCTGCAGGGGCG
CCTGATGCGGTATTTTCTCCTTACGCATCTGTGCGGTATTTCACACCGCATA
[95 nt withheld, positions 5723-5817]
T
[46 nt withheld, positions 5819-5864]
C
[141 nt withheld, positions 5866-6006]
CCTTTGACGTTGGAGTCCACGTTCTTT
[37 nt withheld, positions 6034-6070]
ACTCTATCTCGGGCTATTCTTTTGATTTATAAGGGATTTTGCCGATTTCGGTCTATTGGTTAAAAAATGA
GCTGATTTAACAAAAATTTAACGCGAATTTTAACAAAATATTAACGTTTACAATTTTATGGTGCACTCTC
AGTACAATCTGCTCTGATGCCGCATAGTTAAGCCAGCCCCGACACCCGCCAACACCCGCTGACGCGCCCT
GACGGGCTTGTCTGCTCCCGGCATCCGCTTACAGACAAGCTGTGACCGTCTCCGGGAGCTGCATGTGTCA
GAGGTTTTCACCGTCATCACCGAAACGCGCGAGACGAAAGGGCCTCGTGATACGCCTATTTTTATAGGTT
AATGTCATGATAATAATGGTTTCTTAGACGTCAGGTGGCACTTTTCGGGGAAATGTGCGCGGAACCCCTA
TTTGTTTATTTTTCTAAATACATTCAAATATGTATCCGCTCATGAGACAATAACCCTGATAAATGCTTCA
ATAATATTGAAAAAGGAAGAGTATGAGTATTCAACATTTCCGTGTCGCCCTTATTCCCTTTTTTGCGGCA
TTTTGCCTTCCTGTTTTTGCTCACCCAGAAACGCTGGTGAAAGTAAAAGATGCTGAAGATCAGTTGGGTG
CACGAGTGGGTTACATCGAACTGGATCTCAACAGCGGTAAGATCCTTGAGAGTTTTCGCCCCGAAGAACG
TTTTCCAATGATGAGCACTTTTAAAGTTCTGCTATGTGGCGCGGTATTATCCCGTATTGACGCCGGGCAA
GAGCAACTCGGTCGCCGCATACACTATTCTCAGAATGACTTGGTTGAGTACTCACCAGTCACAGAAAAGC
ATCTTACGGATGGCATGACAGTAAGAGAATTATGCAGTGCTGCCATAACCATGAGTGATAACACTGCGGC
CAACTTACTTCTGACAACGATCGGAGGACCGAAGGAGCTAACCGCTTTTTTGCACAACATGGGGGATCAT
GTAACTCGCCTTGATCGTTGGGAACCGGAGCTGAATGAAGCCATACCAAACGACGAGCGTGACACCACGA
TGCCTGTAGCAATGGCAACAACGTTGCGCAAACTATTAACTGGCGAACTACTTACTCTAGCTTCCCGGCA
ACAATTAATAGACTGGATGGAGGCGGATAAAGTTGCAGGACCACTTCTGCGCTCGGCCCTTCCGGCTGGC
TGGTTTATTGCTGATAAATCTGGAGCCGGTGAGCGTGGAAGCCGCGGTATCATTGCAGCACTGGGGCCAG
ATGGTAAGCCCTCCCGTATCGTAGTTATCTACACGACGGGGAGTCAGGCAACTATGGATGAACGAAATAG
ACAGATCGCTGAGATAGGTGCCTCACTGATTAAGCATTGGTAACTGTCAGACCAAGTTTACTCATATATA
CTTTAGATTGATTTAAAACTTCATTTTTAATTTAAAAGGATCTAGGTGAAGATCCTTTTTGATAATCTCA
TGACCAAAATCCCTTAACGTGAGTTTTCGTTCCACTGAGCGTCAGACCCCGTAGAAAAGATCAAAGGATC
TTCTTGAGATCCTTTTTTTCTGCGCGTAATCTGCTGCTTGCAAACAAAAAAACCACCGCTACCAGCGGTG
GTTTGTTTGCCGGATCAAGAGCTACCAACTCTTTTTCCGAAGGTAACTGGCTTCAGCAGAGCGCAGATAC
CAAATACTGTTCTTCTAGTGTAGCCGTAGTTAGGCCACCACTTCAAGAACTCTGTAGCACCGCCTACATA
CCTCGCTCTGCTAATCCTGTTACCAGTGGCTGCTGCCAGTGGCGATAAGTCGTGTCTTACCGGGTTGGAC
TCAAGACGATAGTTACCGGATAAGGCGCAGCGGTCGGGCTGAACGGGGGGTTCGTGCACACAGCCCAGCT
TGGAGCGAACGACCTACACCGAACTGAGATACCTACAGCGTGAGCTATGAGAAAGCGCCACGCTTCCCGA
AGGGAGAAAGGCGGACAGGTATCCGGTAAGCGGCAGGGTCGGAACAGGAGAGCGCACGAGGGAGCTTCCA
GGGGGAAACGCCTGGTATCTTTATAGTCCTGTCGGGTTTCGCCACCTCTGACTTGAGCGTCGATTTTTGT
GATGCTCGTCAGGGGGGCGGAGCCTATGGAAAAACGCCAGCAACGCGGCCTTTTTACGGTTCCTGGCCTT
TTGCTGGCCTTTTGCTCACATGTGAGGGCCTATTTCCCATGATTCCTTCATATTTGCATATACGATACAA
GGCTGTTAGAGAGATAATTGGAATTAATTTGACTGTAAACACAAAGATATTAGTACAAAATACGTGACGT
AGAAAGTAATAATTTCTTGGGTAGTTTGCAGTTTTAAAATTATGTTTTAAAATGGACTATCATATGCTTA
CCGTAACTTGAAAGTATTTCGATTTCTTGGCTTTATATATCTTGTGGAAAGGACGAAACACCGGCATATT
TTTCTGGCGGACGGTTTTAGAGCTAGAAATAGCAAGTTAAAATAAGGCTAGTCCGTTATCAACTTGAAAA
AGTGGCACCGAGTCGGTGCTTTTTTGTTTTAGAGCTAGAAATAGCAAGTTAAAATAAGGCTAGTCCGTTT
TTAGCGCGTGCGCCAATTCTGCAGACAAATGGCTCTAGAGGTACCCGTTACATAACTTACGGTAAATGGC
CCGCCTGGCTGACCGCCCAACGACCCCCGCCCATTGACGTCAATAGTAACGCCAATAGGGACTTTCCATT
GACGTCAATGGGTGGAGTATTTACGGTAAACTGCCCACTTGGCAGTACATCAAGTGTATCATATGCCAAG
TACGCCCCCTATTGACGTCAATGACGGTAAATGGCCCGCCTGGCATTGTGCCCAGTACATGACCTTATGG
GACTTTCCTACTTGGCAGTACATCTACGTATTAGTCATCGCTATTACCATGGTCGAGGTGAGCCCCACGT
TCTGCTTCACTCTCCCCATCTCCCCCCCCTCCCCACCCCCAATTTTGTATTTATTTATTTTTTAATTATT
TTGTGCAGCGATGGGGGCGGGGGGGGGGGGGGGGCGCGCGCCAGGCGG
